Addgene plasmid #64509: FRP1432
Purpose: Expresses destabilized Citrine in yeast.
Depositing lab: Joerg Stelling. Depositing organization: ETH Zurich (Swiss Federal Institute of Technology). Publication: A shuttle vector series for precise genetic engineering of Saccharomyces cerevisiae. Gnugge R, Liphardt T, Rudolf F. Yeast. 2015 Dec 9. doi: 10.1002/yea.3144. PubMed 26647923.
Backbone
  Vector backbone: pRG206
  Backbone manufacturer: Robert Gnuegge
  Backbone size w/o insert (bp): 4092
  Total vector size (bp): 5993
  Vector type: Yeast Expression
  Selectable markers: URA3
Growth in bacteria
  Bacterial resistance: Ampicillin, 100 μg/mL
  Growth temperature: 37°C
  Growth strain: DH5alpha
  Copy number: High Copy
Gene/Insert
  Gene/Insert name: Citrine-ADH1-tail
  Species: Synthetic
  Insert size (bp): 1997
  Promoter: TDH3
  Cloning method: Restriction Enzyme; 5′ cloning site SacI (not destroyed); 3′ cloning site KpnI (not destroyed)
  Sequencing primers: 5′ T7; 3′ T3
Terms and licenses: Academic/Nonprofit Terms; Industry Terms: Not Available to Industry
How to cite: FRP1432 was a gift from Joerg Stelling (Addgene plasmid # 64509 ; http://n2t.net/addgene:64509 ; RRID:Addgene_64509)
