[The description below was written by a language model from this plasmid's Addgene catalogue record and pLannotate feature annotations shown in this document.]
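Description:
FRP1432 is a yeast expression plasmid built on pRG206, a backbone from a shuttle vector series designed for precise genetic engineering of Saccharomyces cerevisiae. It is about 6 kb in total, with an insert of roughly 2 kb. In E. coli it is maintained at high copy through a ColE1/pUC-type origin and selected with ampicillin via the β-lactamase gene and its native promoter. In yeast, selection relies on the URA3 marker, expressed from its own promoter. URA3 complements uracil auxotrophy and can be counterselected with 5-fluoroorotic acid. The feature table shows no yeast replication origin (neither 2μ nor CEN/ARS). This would fit an integrating design, although the record does not explicitly state how the plasmid is maintained in yeast.

The payload is a single expression cassette cloned between SacI and KpnI sites, both of which are retained. The strong constitutive TDH3 (GAP) promoter drives the yellow fluorescent protein mCitrine. A short fragment annotated as part of the ADH1 coding sequence follows it, corresponding to the "ADH1-tail" in the insert name, and the CYC1 terminator ends the transcript. According to the stated purpose, this tail makes the Citrine destabilized, but the record does not describe the mechanism. T7 and T3 promoters flank the cassette and serve as sequencing primer sites. The small lacZα, lac operator, lacI, LEU2 promoter and multiple cloning site fragments appear to be backbone remnants or short annotation matches rather than functional elements.

The construct provides strong constitutive expression of a destabilized yellow reporter in yeast. Reporters of this kind are generally useful where fluorescence needs to follow changes in expression more closely than a stable fluorescent protein allows.
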