Features (pLannotate 1.2.2; 17 found; start..end, strand, type, name):
     78..152     +  CDS            YE020_YEAST (fragment): Protein uncertain: Swiss-Prot protein existence level 5. From Saccharomyces cerevisiae (strain ATCC 204508 / S288c) (Baker's yeast).
    374..1177    -  CDS            URA3: orotidine-5'-phosphate decarboxylase, required for uracil biosynthesis; S. cerevisiae URA3; yeast auxotrophic marker, counterselectable with 5-fluoroorotic acid (5-FOA)
   1178..1390    -  promoter       URA3 promoter: S. cerevisiae URA3
   1402..1480    -  CDS            lacZα (fragment): LacZα fragment of β-galactosidase; lacZ fragment
   1483..1501    +  promoter       T7 promoter: promoter for bacteriophage T7 RNA polymerase
   1621..2287    +  promoter       GAP promoter: S. cerevisiae TDH3; promoter for glyceraldehyde-3-phosphate dehydrogenase
   2287..2331    +  misc_feature   MCS (fragment): pBluescript multiple cloning site
   2330..3046    +  CDS            mCitrine: mCitrine is a basic (constitutively fluorescent) yellow fluorescent protein published in 2001, derived from Aequorea victoria.
   3098..3229    +  CDS            ADH1 (fragment): ADH1_YEAST - Also known as ADC1. Experimental evidence at protein level: Swiss-Prot protein existence level 1. This isozyme preferentially catalyzes the conversion of primary unbranched alcohols to their corresponding aldehydes. Also shows activity toward secondary alcohols. From Saccharomyces cerevisiae (strain ATCC 204508 / S288c) (Baker's yeast).
   3264..3513    +  terminator     CYC1 terminator: S. cerevisiae CYC1; transcription terminator for CYC1
   3635..3652    -  promoter       LEU2 promoter (fragment): S. cerevisiae LEU2
   3676..3694    -  promoter       T3 promoter: promoter for bacteriophage T3 RNA polymerase
   3739..3755    -  protein_bind   lac operator: The lac repressor binds to the lac operator to inhibit transcription in E. coli. This inhibition can be relieved by adding lactose or isopropyl-β-D-thiogalactopyranoside (IPTG). lac repressor encoded by lacI
   4002..4053    -  CDS            lacI (fragment): lac repressor; lacI; The lac repressor binds to the lac operator to inhibit transcription in E. coli. This inhibition can be relieved by adding lactose or isopropyl-β-D-thiogalactopyranoside (IPTG).
   4236..4824    -  rep_origin     ori: high-copy-number ColE1/pMB1/pBR322/pUC origin of replication
   5003..5863    -  CDS            AmpR: β-lactamase; bla; confers resistance to ampicillin, carbenicillin, and related antibiotics
   5864..5968    -  promoter       AmpR promoter: bla
>Addgene plasmid #64509 | FRP1432 | depositor full sequence | sequence record 108417 | FRP1432 sequence 5993 bps
GACGTCGAAAGAACGCGGCATTAGCAACATTTGCGAAGCGAACGATTTTGCGAACTGCTATTAATTAACT
CTGGCGCGCCACTACTTTTTGGAACTCTTGTTGTTCTTTGGAGTTCAATGCGTCCATCTTTACAGTCCTG
TCTTATTGTTCTTGATTTGTGCCCCGTAAAATACTGTTACTTGGTTCTGGCGAGGTATTGGATAGTTCCT
TTTTATAAAGGCCATGAAGGTTTTTCTTTCCAATTTTTTTTTTTTCGTCATTATAGAAATCATTACGACC
GAGATTCCCGGCATATGGTAATAACTGATATAATTAAATTGAAGCTCTAATTTGTGAGTTTAGTATACAT
GCATTTACTTATAATACAGTTTTTTAGTTTTGCTGGCCGCATCTTCTCAAATATGCTTCCCAGCCTGCTT
TTCTGTAACGTTCACCCTCTACCTTAGCATCCCTTCCCTTTGCAAATAGTCCTCTTCCAACAATAATAAT
GTCAGATCCTGTAGAGACCACATCATCCACGGTTCTATACTGTTGACCCAATGCGTCTCCCTTGTCATCT
AAACCCACACCGGGTGTCATAATCAACCAATCGTAACCTTCATCTCTTCCACCCATGTCTCTTTGAGCAA
TAAAGCCGATAACAAAATCTTTGTCGCTCTTCGCAATGTCAACAGTACCCTTAGTATATTCTCCAGTAGC
TAGGGAGCCCTTGCATGACAATTCTGCTAACATCAAAAGGCCTCTAGGTTCCTTTGTTACTTCTTCCGCC
GCCTGCTTCAAACCGCTAACAATACCTGGGCCCACCACACCGTGTGCATTCGTAATGTCTGCCCATTCTG
CTATTCTGTATACACACGCAGAGTACTGCAATTTGACTGTATTACCAATGTCAGCAAATTTTCTGTCTTC
GAAGAGTAAAAAATTGTACTTGGCGGATAATGCCTTTAGCGGCTTAACTGTGCCCTCCATGGAAAAATCA
GTCAAGAGATCCACATGTGTTTTTAGTAAACAAATTTTGGGACCTAATGCTTCAACTAACTCCAGTAATT
CCTTGGTGGTACGAACATCCAATGAAGCACACAAGTTTGTTTGCTTTTCGTGCATGATATTAAATAGCTT
GGCAGCAACAGGACTAGGATGAGTAGCAGCACGTTCCTTATATGTAGCTTTCGACATGATTTATCTTCGT
TTCCTGCACGTTTTTGTTCTGTGCAGTTGGGTTAAGAATACTGGGCAATTTCATGTTTCTTCAACACCAC
CTATGCGTATATATACCAATCTAAGTCTGTGCTCCTTCCTTCGTTCTTCCTTCTGCTCGGAGATTACCGA
ATCAAAAAAATTTCAAAGAAACCGGAATCAAAAAAAAGAACAAAAAAAAAAAAGATGAATGAAAAGCGAT
CGGATGTGCTGCAAGGCGATTAAGTTGGGTAACGCCAGGGTTTTCCCAGTCACGACGTTGTAAAACGACG
GCCAGTGAATTGTAATACGACTCACTATAGGGCGAATTGGAGAAACAGAATAATATATAAACCTGTATAA
TATAACCTTGAAGACTATATTTCTTTTCGCGGCCGCCTATAGGGCGAATTGGAGCTCCCGCTCTAGACAG
TTCGAGTTTATCATTATCAATACTGCCATTTCAAAGAATACGTAAATAATTAATAGTAGTGATTTTCCTA
ACTTTATTTAGTCAAAAAATTAGCCTTTTAATTCTGCTGTAACCCGTACATGCCCAAAATAGGGGGCGGG
TTACACAGAATATATAACATCGTAGGTGTCTGGGTGAACAGTTTATTCCTGGCATCCACTAAATATAATG
GAGCCCGCTTTTTAAGCTGGCATCCAGAAAAAAAAAGAATCCCAGCACCAAAATATTGTTTTCTTCACCA
ACCATCAGTTCATAGGTCCATTCTCTTAGCGCAACTACAGAGAACAGGGGCACAAACAGGCAAAAAACGG
GCACAACCTCAATGGAGTGATGCAACCTGCCTGGAGTAAATGATGACACAAGGCAATTGACCCACGCATG
TATCTATCTCATTTTCTTACACCTTCTATTACCTTCTGCTCTCTCTGATTTGGAAAAAGCTGAAAAAAAA
GGTTGAAACCAGTTCCCTGAAATTATTCCCCTACTTGACTAATAAGTATATAAAGACGGTAGGTATTGAT
TGTAATTCTGTAAATCTATTTCTTAAACTTCTTAAATTCTACTTTTATAGTTAGTCTTTTTTTTAGTTTT
AAAACACCAAGAACTTAGTTTCGAATAAACACACATAAACAAACAAAACTAGTGGATCCCCCGGGCTGCA
GGAATTCGATATCAAGCTTATGAGATCTAAAGGTGAAGAATTATTCACTGGTGTTGTCCCAATTTTGGTT
GAATTAGATGGTGATGTTAATGGTCACAAATTTTCTGTCTCCGGTGAAGGTGAAGGTGATGCTACTTACG
GTAAATTGACCTTAAAATTTATTTGTACTACTGGTAAATTGCCAGTTCCATGGCCAACCTTAGTCACTAC
TTTAGGTTATGGTTTGATGTGTTTTGCTAGATACCCAGATCATATGAAACAACATGACTTTTTCAAGTCT
GCCATGCCAGAAGGTTATGTTCAAGAAAGAACTATTTTTTTCAAAGATGACGGTAACTACAAGACCAGAG
CTGAAGTCAAGTTTGAAGGTGATACCTTAGTTAATAGAATCGAATTAAAAGGTATTGATTTTAAAGAAGA
TGGTAACATTTTAGGTCACAAATTGGAATACAACTATAACTCTCACAATGTTTACATCATGGCTGACAAA
CAAAAGAATGGTATCAAAGTTAACTTCAAAATTAGACACAACATTGAAGATGGTTCTGTTCAATTAGCTG
ACCATTATCAACAAAATACTCCAATTGGTGATGGTCCAGTCTTGTTACCAGACAACCATTACTTATCCTA
TCAATCTAAGTTATCCAAAGATCCAAACGAAAAGAGAGACCACATGGTCTTGTTAGAATTTGTTACTGCT
GCTGGTATTACCCATGGTATGGATGAATTGTACAAAGGATCCACTTGGTCTACTGTTAGAAGATCCGGTT
TGGAAACTCAATTCAGAGCTTTGGACTTCTTCGCCAGAGGTTTGGTCAAGTCTCCAATCAAGGTTGTCGG
CTTGTCTACCTTGCCAGAAATTTACGAAAAGATGGAAAAGGGTCAAATCGTTGGTAGATACGTTGTTGAC
ACTTCTAAATAACTCGAGACAGGCCCCTTTTCCTTTGTCTATATCATGTAATTAGTTATGTCACGCTTAC
ATTCACGCCCTCCTCCCACATCCGCTCTAACCGAAAAGGAAGGAGTTAGACAACCTGAAGTCTAGGTCCC
TATTTATTTTTTTTAATAGTTATGTTAGTATTAAGAACGTTATTTATATTTCAAATTTTTCTTTTTTTTC
TGTACAAACGCGTGTACGCATGTAACATTATACTGAAAACCTTGCTTGAGAAGGTTTTGGGACGCTCGAA
GGCTTTAATTTGCAAGGTTCGCAGTTTACACTCTCATCGTCGCTCTCATCATCGCTTCCGTTGTTGTTTT
CCTTAGTAGCGTCTGCTTGGTACCCAGCTTCGGCCGTATTTACAGATAACGATGTCGTTATTATATATAT
ATATATATATTGTCACTTGTACCCAGCTTTTGTTCCCTTTAGTGAGGGTTAATTTCGAGCTTGGCGTAAT
CATGGTCATAGCTGTTTCCTGTGTGAAATTGTTATCCGCTCACAACAGCTGGATGAATTGAATAGCTTTA
TGGACCCTGAAACCACAGCCACATTAACCTTCTTTGATGGTCAAAACTTATCCTTCACCATAAATATGCC
TCGCAAAAAAGGTAATTAACATATATAGAATTACATTATTTATGAAATATCATCACTATCTCTTAGCATC
TTTAATCCTTTTCTACATCAGATAACTTCGGTTTGTTATCATCGTCTGTATTGTCATCAATTGGCGCGCC
TCTCCCTGCAGGCATTAATGAATCGGCCAACGCGCGGGGAGAGGCGGTTTGCGTATTGGGCGCTCTTCCG
CTTCCTCGCTCACTGACTCGCTGCGCTCGGTCGTTCGGCTGCGGCGAGCGGTATCAGCTCACTCAAAGGC
GGTAATACGGTTATCCACAGAATCAGGGGATAACGCAGGAAAGAACATGTGAGCAAAAGGCCAGCAAAAG
GCCAGGAACCGTAAAAAGGCCGCGTTGCTGGCGTTTTTCCATAGGCTCCGCCCCCCTGACGAGCATCACA
AAAATCGACGCTCAAGTCAGAGGTGGCGAAACCCGACAGGACTATAAAGATACCAGGCGTTTCCCCCTGG
AAGCTCCCTCGTGCGCTCTCCTGTTCCGACCCTGCCGCTTACCGGATACCTGTCCGCCTTTCTCCCTTCG
GGAAGCGTGGCGCTTTCTCATAGCTCACGCTGTAGGTATCTCAGTTCGGTGTAGGTCGTTCGCTCCAAGC
TGGGCTGTGTGCACGAACCCCCCGTTCAGCCCGACCGCTGCGCCTTATCCGGTAACTATCGTCTTGAGTC
CAACCCGGTAAGACACGACTTATCGCCACTGGCAGCAGCCACTGGTAACAGGATTAGCAGAGCGAGGTAT
GTAGGCGGTGCTACAGAGTTCTTGAAGTGGTGGCCTAACTACGGCTACACTAGAAGAACAGTATTTGGTA
TCTGCGCTCTGCTGAAGCCAGTTACCTTCGGAAAAAGAGTTGGTAGCTCTTGATCCGGCAAACAAACCAC
CGCTGGTAGCGGTGGTTTTTTTGTTTGCAAGCAGCAGATTACGCGCAGAAAAAAAGGATCTCAAGAAGAT
CCTTTGATCTTTTGTTTAAACCTACGGGGTCTGACGCTCAGTGGAACGAAAACTCACGTTAAGGGATTTT
GGTCATGAGATTATCAAAAAGGATCTTCACCTAGATCCTTTTAAATTAAAAATGAAGTTTTAAATCAATC
TAAAGTATATATGAGTAAACTTGGTCTGACAGTTACCAATGCTTAATCAGTGAGGCACCTATCTCAGCGA
TCTGTCTATTTCGTTCATCCATAGTTGCCTGACTCCCCGTCGTGTAGATAACTACGATACGGGAGGGCTT
ACCATCTGGCCCCAGTGCTGCAATGATACCGCGAGACCCACGCTCACCGGCTCCAGATTTATCAGCAATA
AACCAGCCAGCCGGAAGGGCCGAGCGCAGAAGTGGTCCTGCAACTTTATCCGCCTCCATCCAGTCTATTA
ATTGTTGCCGGGAAGCTAGAGTAAGTAGTTCGCCAGTTAATAGTTTGCGCAACGTTGTTGCCATTGCTAC
AGGCATCGTGGTGTCACGCTCGTCGTTTGGTATGGCTTCATTCAGCTCCGGTTCCCAACGATCAAGGCGA
GTTACATGATCCCCCATGTTGTGCAAAAAAGCGGTTAGCTCCTTCGGTCCTCCGATGGTTGTCAGAAGTA
AGTTGGCCGCAGTGTTATCACTCATGGTTATGGCAGCACTGCATAATTCTCTTACTGTCATGCCATCCGT
AAGATGCTTTTCTGTGACTGGTGAGTACTCAACCAAGTCATTCTGAGAATAGTGTATGCGGCGACCGAGT
TGCTCTTGCCCGGCGTCAATACGGGATAATACCGCGCCACATAGCAGAACTTTAAAAGTGCTCATCATTG
GAAAACGTTCTTCGGGGCGAAAACTCTCAAGGATCTTACCGCTGTTGAGATCCAGTTCGATGTAACCCAC
TCGTGCACCCAACTGATCTTCAGCATCTTTTACTTTCACCAGCGTTTCTGGGTGAGCAAAAACAGGAAGG
CAAAATGCCGCAAAAAAGGGAATAAGGGCGACACGGAAATGTTGAATACTCATACTCTTCCTTTTTCAAT
ATTATTGAAGCATTTATCAGGGTTATTGTCTCATGAGCGGATACATATTTGAATGTATTTAGAAAAATAA
ACAAATAGGGGTTCCGCGCACATTTCCCCGAAAAGTGCCACCT
