>Addgene plasmid #64509 | FRP1432 | addgene partial sequence | sequence record 111472 | DK060425_1 5'-TCCTTAAACCTGTCTTGTAA-3'
TCGAAAGAACGCGGCATTAGCAACATTTGCGAAGCGAACGATTTTGCGAACTGCTATTAATTAACTCTGG
CGCGCCACTACTTTTTGGAACTCTTGTTGTTCTTTGGAGTTCAATGCGTCCATCTTTACAGTCCTGTCTT
ATTGTTCTTGATTTGTGCCCCGTAAAATACTGTTACTTGGTTCTGGCGAGGTATTGGATAGTTCCTTTTT
ATAAAGGCCATGAAGGTTTTTCTTTCCAATTTTTTTTTTTTCGTCATTATAGAAATCATTACGACCGAGA
TTCCCGGCATATGGTAATAACTGATATAATTAAATTGAAGCTCTAATTTGTGAGTTTAGTATACATGCAT
TTACTTATAATACAGTTTTTTAGTTTTGCTGGCCGCATCTTCTCAAATATGCTTCCCAGCCTGCTTTTCT
GTAACGTTCACCCTCTACCTTAGCATCCCTTCCCTTTGCAAATAGTCCTCTTCCAACAATAATAATGTCA
GATCCTGTAGAGACCACATCATCCACGGTTCTATACTGTTGACCCAATGCGTCTCCCTTGTCATCTAAAC
CCACACCGGGTGTCATAATCAACCAATCGTAACCTTCATCTCTTCCACCCATGTCTCTTTGAGCAATAAA
GCCGATAACAAAATCTTTGTCGCTCTTCGCAATGTCAACAGTACCCTTAGTATATTCTCCAGTAGCTAGG
GAGCCCTTGCATGACAATTCTGCTAACATCAAAAGGCCTCTAGGTTCCTTTGTTACTTCTTCCGCCGCCT
GCTTCAAACCGCTAACAATACCTGGGCCCACCACACCGTGTGCATTCGTAATGTCTGCCCATTCTGCTAT
TCTGTATACACACGCAGAGTACTGCAATTTGACTGTATTACCAATGTCAGCAAATTTTCTGTCTTCGAAG
AGTAAAAAATTGTACTTGGCGGATAATGCCTTTAGCGGCTTAACTGTGCCCTCCATGGAAAAATCAGTCA
AGAGATCCACATGTGTTTTTAGTAAACAAATTTTGGGACCTAATGCTTCAACTAACTCCAGTAATTCCTT
GGTGGTACGAACATCCAATGAAGC
