>Addgene plasmid #64509 | FRP1432 | addgene partial sequence | sequence record 111473 | M13pUC-Rev 5'-AGCGGATAACAATTTCACACAGG-3'
GACCATGATTACGCCAAGCTCGAAATTAACCCTCACTAAAGGGAACAAAAGCTGGGTACAAGTGACAATA
TATATATATATATATAATAACGACATCGTTATCTGTAAATACGGCCGAAGCTGGGTACCAAGCAGACGCT
ACTAAGGAAAACAACAACGGAAGCGATGATGAGAGCGACGATGAGAGTGTAAACTGCGAACCTTGCAAAT
TAAAGCCTTCGAGCGTCCCAAAACCTTCTCAAGCAAGGTTTTCAGTATAATGTTACATGCGTACACGCGT
TTGTACAGAAAAAAAAGAAAAATTTGAAATATAAATAACGTTCTTAATACTAACATAACTATTAAAAAAA
ATAAATAGGGACCTAGACTTCAGGTTGTCTAACTCCTTCCTTTTCGGTTAGAGCGGATGTGGGAGGAGGG
CGTGAATGTAAGCGTGACATAACTAATTACATGATATAGACAAAGGAAAAGGGGCCTGTCTCGAGTTATT
TAGAAGTGTCAACAACGTATCTACCAACGATTTGACCCTTTTCCATCTTTTCGTAAATTTCTGGCAAGGT
AGACAAGCCGACAACCTTGATTGGAGACTTGACCAAACCTCTGGCGAAGAAGTCCAAAGCTCTGAATTGA
GTTTCCAAACCGGATCTTCTAACAGTAGACCAAGTGGATCCTTTGTACAATTCATCCATACCATGGGTAA
TACCAGCAGCAGTAACAAATTCTAACAAGACCATGTGGTCTCTCTTTTCGTTTGGATCTTTGGATAACTT
AGATTGATAGGATAAGTAATGGTTGTCTGGTAACAAGACTGGACCATCACCAATTGGAGTATTTTGTTGA
TAATGGTCAGCTAATTGAACAGAACCATCTTCAATGTTGTGTCTAATTTTGAAGTTAACTTTGATACCAT
TCTTTTGTTTGTCAGCCATGATGTAAACATTGTGAGAGTTATAGTTGTATTCCAATTTGTGACCTAAAAT
GTTACCATCTTCTTTAAAATCAATACCTTTTAATTCGATTCTATTAACTAAGGTATCACCTTCAAACTTG
ACTTCAGCTCTGGTCTTGTAGT
