>Addgene plasmid #64509 | FRP1432 | addgene partial sequence | sequence record 111474 | GPDpro-F 5'-CGGTAGGTATTGATTGTAATTCTG-3'
TTCTTAAACTTCTTAAATTCTACTTTTATAGTTAGTCTTTTTTTTAGTTTTAAAACACCAAGAACTTAGT
TTCGAATAAACACACATAAACAAACAAAACTAGTGGATCCCCCGGGCTGCAGGAATTCGATATCAAGCTT
ATGAGATCTAAAGGTGAAGAATTATTCACTGGTGTTGTCCCAATTTTGGTTGAATTAGATGGTGATGTTA
ATGGTCACAAATTTTCTGTCTCCGGTGAAGGTGAAGGTGATGCTACTTACGGTAAATTGACCTTAAAATT
TATTTGTACTACTGGTAAATTGCCAGTTCCATGGCCAACCTTAGTCACTACTTTAGGTTATGGTTTGATG
TGTTTTGCTAGATACCCAGATCATATGAAACAACATGACTTTTTCAAGTCTGCCATGCCAGAAGGTTATG
TTCAAGAAAGAACTATTTTTTTCAAAGATGACGGTAACTACAAGACCAGAGCTGAAGTCAAGTTTGAAGG
TGATACCTTAGTTAATAGAATCGAATTAAAAGGTATTGATTTTAAAGAAGATGGTAACATTTTAGGTCAC
AAATTGGAATACAACTATAACTCTCACAATGTTTACATCATGGCTGACAAACAAAAGAATGGTATCAAAG
TTAACTTCAAAATTAGACACAACATTGAAGATGGTTCTGTTCAATTAGCTGACCATTATCAACAAAATAC
TCCAATTGGTGATGGTCCAGTCTTGTTACCAGACAACCATTACTTATCCTATCAATCTAAGTTATCCAAA
GATCCAAACGAAAAGAGAGACCACATGGTCTTGTTAGAATTTGTTACTGCTGCTGGTATTACCCATGGTA
TGGATGAATTGTACAAAGGATCCACTTGGTCTACTGTTAGAAGATCCGGTTTGGAAACTCAATTCAGAGC
TTTGGACTTCTTCGCCAGAGGTTTGGTCAAGTCTCCAATCAAGGTTGTCGGCTTGTCTACCTTGCCAGAA
ATTTACGAAAAGATGGAAAAG
